Addgene plasmid #143891: TFORF0864
Purpose: Lentiviral vector for overexpressing transcription factor ORFs with unique 24-bp barcodes. Barcodes facilitate identification of transcription factors in pooled screens.
Depositing lab: Feng Zhang. Depositing organization: Broad Institute. Publication: A transcription factor atlas of directed differentiation. Joung J, Ma S, Tay T, Geiger-Schuller KR, Kirchgatterer PC, Verdine VK, Guo B, Arias-Garcia MA, Allen WE, Singh A, Kuksenko O, Abudayyeh OO, Gootenberg JS, Fu Z, Macrae RK, Buenrostro JD, Regev A, Zhang F. Cell. 2023 Jan 5;186(1):209-229.e26. doi: 10.1016/j.cell.2022.11.026. PubMed 36608654.
Backbone
  Vector backbone: pLX_TRC317
  Backbone manufacturer: Broad Institute Genetic Perturbation Platform
  Backbone size w/o insert (bp): 8264
  Vector type: Mammalian Expression, Lentiviral
  Selectable markers: Puromycin
Growth in bacteria
  Bacterial resistance: Ampicillin, 100 μg/mL
  Growth temperature: 37°C
  Growth strain: NEB Stable
  Copy number: High Copy
Gene/Insert
  Gene/Insert name: GTF2I
  Species: H. sapiens (human)
  Insert size (bp): 3035
  Entrez Gene: GTF2I (a.k.a. BAP135, BTKAP1, DIWS, GTFII-I, IB291, SPIN, TFII-I, WBS, WBSCR6)
  Promoter: EF1a
  Cloning method: Unknown
  Sequencing primers: 5′ GGGTGGAGACTGAAGTTAGGCCAG; 3′ CACATAGCGTAAAAGGAGCAACATAG
Terms and licenses: Academic/Nonprofit Terms; Industry Terms: Not Available to Industry
Depositor comments: NM_033001,ENST00000621734 . The transcription factor ORF portion of this plasmid was synthesized by Genewiz. Please test multiple small colonies in case of plasmid recombination. To make this collection available in a timely manner, a portion of this collection was not fully sequenced by Addgene. If an Addgene verified full plasmid sequence is not available, please contact us prior to placing an order to request the full sequence.
How to cite: TFORF0864 was a gift from Feng Zhang (Addgene plasmid # 143891 ; http://n2t.net/addgene:143891 ; RRID:Addgene_143891)
