[The description below was written by a language model from this plasmid's Addgene catalogue record and pLannotate feature annotations shown in this document.]
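Description:
TFORF0864 is a lentiviral mammalian expression plasmid built on the pLX_TRC317 backbone, one member of a barcoded library of human transcription factor open reading frames. It is maintained in E. coli through a high-copy ColE1/pUC-type origin with ampicillin resistance (AmpR), and it also carries an f1 origin and remnants of a lacZα/lac promoter cloning region flanked by T7 and T3 promoters. The depositor notes that the plasmid may recombine in bacteria, as is common for vectors with repeated LTR sequences.

The viral portion has a third-generation, self-inactivating layout. An RSV promoter drives a truncated HIV-1 5' LTR, followed by the Ψ packaging signal with a gag fragment, the Rev response element for nuclear export of the genomic RNA, a cPPT/CTS element, and a ΔU3 3' LTR followed by an SV40 polyadenylation signal. Two expression units sit between the LTRs. An SV40 early promoter/origin drives puromycin N-acetyltransferase for selecting transduced cells. The strong constitutive EF-1α promoter drives the human GTF2I ORF (TFII-I), a synthesized sequence that the depositor assigns to a specific RefSeq/Ensembl isoform. A WPRE downstream of the ORF enhances transcript stability and expression.

The catalogue entry describes a unique 24-bp barcode linked to each ORF. The feature table does not annotate it, so the record does not give its exact position. The short hit called as a U6 promoter fragment between the ORF and the WPRE is probably a residual or primer-binding sequence rather than a functional promoter. The construct is intended for stable GTF2I overexpression, alone or in pooled screens where barcode sequencing identifies which transcription factor each cell received, as in directed-differentiation studies.
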