Features (pLannotate 1.2.2; 31 found; start..end, strand, type, name):
      5..231     +  promoter       RSV promoter: Rous sarcoma virus enhancer/promoter
    232..412     +  LTR            5' LTR (truncated): truncated 5' long terminal repeat (LTR) from HIV-1
    459..584     +  misc_feature   HIV-1 Ψ: packaging signal of human immunodeficiency virus type 1
    568..931     +  CDS            HIV-1 gag (fragment): gag protein from human immunodeficiency virus 1; gag
   1077..1310    +  misc_feature   RRE: The Rev response element (RRE) of HIV-1 allows for Rev-dependent mRNA export from the nucleus to the cytoplasm.
   1687..1713    +  CDS            Rev (fragment): human immunodeficiency virus 1 (HIV-1) Rev protein; rev; enhances nuclear export of unspliced and incompletely spliced viral mRNAs
   1720..1743    +  promoter       SV40 promoter (fragment): SV40 early promoter
   1744..1815    +  promoter       SV40 promoter (fragment): SV40 enhancer and early promoter
   1839..1974    +  rep_origin     SV40 ori: SV40 origin of replication
   2020..2616    +  CDS            PuroR (fragment): puromycin N-acetyltransferase; pac from Streptomyces; confers resistance to puromycin
   2665..2782    +  misc_feature   cPPT/CTS: central polypurine tract and central termination sequence of HIV-1
   2847..2913    +  CDS            small t antigen (fragment): SV40 (simian virus 40) small t antigen
   2920..4098    +  promoter       EF-1α promoter: strong constitutive promoter for human elongation factor EF-1α
   4115..7045    +  CDS            GTF2I: GTF2I_HUMAN - Also known as BAP135, WBSCR6. Experimental evidence at protein level: Swiss-Prot protein existence level 1. Interacts with the basal transcription machinery by coordinating the formation of a multiprotein complex at the C-FOS promoter, and linking specific signal responsive activator complexes. Promotes the formation of stable high-order complexes of SRF and PHOX1 and interacts cooperatively with PHOX1 to promote serum-inducible transcription of a reporter gene deriven by the C-FOS serum response element (SRE). Acts as a coregulator for USF1 by binding independently two promoter
   7061..7114    +  promoter       U6 promoter (fragment): RNA polymerase III promoter for human U6 snRNA
   7156..7744    +  misc_feature   WPRE: woodchuck hepatitis virus posttranscriptional regulatory element
   7795..7814    +  misc_feature   cPPT/CTS (fragment): central polypurine tract and central termination sequence of HIV-1
   7816..8049    +  LTR            3' LTR (ΔU3): self-inactivating 3' long terminal repeat (LTR) from HIV-1
   8127..8248    +  polyA_signal   SV40 poly(A) signal: SV40 polyadenylation signal
   8288..8423    +  rep_origin     SV40 ori: SV40 origin of replication
   8444..8462    -  promoter       T7 promoter: promoter for bacteriophage T7 RNA polymerase
   8470..8625    +  CDS            lacZα (fragment): LacZα fragment of β-galactosidase; lacZ fragment
   8630..9058    +  rep_origin     f1 ori (sequence partly withheld): f1 bacteriophage origin of replication; arrow indicates direction of (+) strand synthesis
   9111..9215    +  promoter       AmpR promoter: bla
   9216..10076   +  CDS            AmpR: β-lactamase; bla; confers resistance to ampicillin, carbenicillin, and related antibiotics
  10247..10835   +  rep_origin     ori: high-copy-number ColE1/pMB1/pBR322/pUC origin of replication
  11018..11110   +  CDS            lacI (fragment): lac repressor; lacI; The lac repressor binds to the lac operator to inhibit transcription in E. coli. This inhibition can be relieved by adding lactose or isopropyl-β-D-thiogalactopyranoside (IPTG).
  11123..11144   +  protein_bind   CAP binding site: CAP binding activates transcription in the presence of cAMP. E. coli catabolite activator protein
  11159..11189   +  promoter       lac promoter: promoter for the E. coli lac operon
  11193..11215   +  protein_bind   lac operator (fragment): The lac repressor binds to the lac operator to inhibit transcription in E. coli. This inhibition can be relieved by adding lactose or isopropyl-β-D-thiogalactopyranoside (IPTG). lac repressor encoded by lacI
  11258..11276   +  promoter       T3 promoter: promoter for bacteriophage T3 RNA polymerase
>Addgene plasmid #143891 | TFORF0864 | addgene full sequence | sequence record 404561 | Addgene NGS Result
TTAATGTAGTCTTATGCAATACTCTTGTAGTCTTGCAACATGGTAACGATGAGTTAGCAACATGCCTTAC
AAGGAGAGAAAAAGCACCGTGCATGCCGATTGGTGGAAGTAAGGTGGTACGATCGTGCCTTATTAGGAAG
GCAACAGACGGGTCTGACATGGATTGGACGAACCACTGAATTGCCGCATTGCAGAGATATTGTATTTAAG
TGCCTAGCTCGATACATAAACGGGTCTCTCTGGTTAGACCAGATCTGAGCCTGGGAGCTCTCTGGCTAAC
TAGGGAACCCACTGCTTAAGCCTCAATAAAGCTTGCCTTGAGTGCTTCAAGTAGTGTGTGCCCGTCTGTT
GTGTGACTCTGGTAACTAGAGATCCCTCAGACCCTTTTAGTCAGTGTGGAAAATCTCTAGCAGTGGCGCC
CGAACAGGGACTTGAAAGCGAAAGGGAAACCAGAGGAGCTCTCTCGACGCAGGACTCGGCTTGCTGAAGC
GCGCACGGCAAGAGGCGAGGGGCGGCGACTGGTGAGTACGCCAAAAATTTTGACTAGCGGAGGCTAGAAG
GAGAGAGATGGGTGCGAGAGCGTCAGTATTAAGCGGGGGAGAATTAGATCGCGATGGGAAAAAATTCGGT
TAAGGCCAGGGGGAAAGAAAAAATATAAATTAAAACATATAGTATGGGCAAGCAGGGAGCTAGAACGATT
CGCAGTTAATCCTGGCCTGTTAGAAACATCAGAAGGCTGTAGACAAATACTGGGACAGCTACAACCATCC
CTTCAGACAGGATCAGAAGAACTTAGATCATTATATAATACAGTAGCAACCCTCTATTGTGTGCATCAAA
GGATAGAGATAAAAGACACCAAGGAAGCTTTAGACAAGATAGAGGAAGAGCAAAACAAAAGTAAGACCAC
CGCACAGCAAGCGGCCGCTGATCTTCAGACCTGGAGGAGGAGATATGAGGGACAATTGGAGAAGTGAATT
ATATAAATATAAAGTAGTAAAAATTGAACCATTAGGAGTAGCACCCACCAAGGCAAAGAGAAGAGTGGTG
CAGAGAGAAAAAAGAGCAGTGGGAATAGGAGCTTTGTTCCTTGGGTTCTTGGGAGCAGCAGGAAGCACTA
TGGGCGCAGCGTCAATGACGCTGACGGTACAGGCCAGACAATTATTGTCTGGTATAGTGCAGCAGCAGAA
CAATTTGCTGAGGGCTATTGAGGCGCAACAGCATCTGTTGCAACTCACAGTCTGGGGCATCAAGCAGCTC
CAGGCAAGAATCCTGGCTGTGGAAAGATACCTAAAGGATCAACAGCTCCTGGGGATTTGGGGTTGCTCTG
GAAAACTCATTTGCACCACTGCTGTGCCTTGGAATGCTAGTTGGAGTAATAAATCTCTGGAACAGATTTG
GAATCACACGACCTGGATGGAGTGGGACAGAGAAATTAACAATTACACAAGCTTAATACACTCCTTAATT
GAAGAATCGCAAAACCAGCAAGAAAAGAATGAACAAGAATTATTGGAATTAGATAAATGGGCAAGTTTGT
GGAATTGGTTTAACATAACAAATTGGCTGTGGTATATAAAATTATTCATAATGATAGTAGGAGGCTTGGT
AGGTTTAAGAATAGTTTTTGCTGTACTTTCTATAGTGAATAGAGTTAGGCAGGGATATTCACCATTATCG
TTTCAGACCCACCTCCCAACCCCGAGGGGACCCATGCATTGCATCTCAATTAGTCAGCAACCAGGTGTGG
AAAGTCCCCAGGCTCCCCAGCAGGCAGAAGTATGCAAAGCATGCGTCTCAATTAGTCAGCAACCATAGTC
CCGCCCCTAACTCCGCCCATCCCGCCCCTAACTCCGCCCAGTTCCGCCCATTCTCCGCCCCATGGCTGAC
TAATTTTTTTTATTTATGCAGAGGCCGAGGCCGCCTCGGCCTCTGAGCTATTCCAGAAGTAGTGAGGAGG
CTTTTTTGGAGGCCTAGGCTTTTGCAAAAAGCTTTCTAGAGGTACCACCGGAGCTTACCATGACCGAGTA
CAAGCCCACGGTGCGCCTCGCCACCCGCGACGACGTCCCCAGGGCCGTACGCACCCTCGCCGCCGCGTTC
GCCGACTACCCCGCCACGCGCCACACCGTCGATCCGGACCGCCACATCGAGCGGGTCACCGAGCTGCAAG
AACTCTTCCTCACGCGCGTCGGGCTCGACATCGGCAAGGTGTGGGTCGCGGACGACGGCGCCGCCGTGGC
GGTCTGGACCACGCCGGAGAGCGTCGAAGCGGGGGCGGTGTTCGCCGAGATCGGCCCGCGCATGGCCGAG
TTGAGCGGTTCCCGGCTGGCCGCGCAGCAACAGATGGAAGGCCTCCTGGCGCCGCACCGGCCCAAGGAGC
CCGCGTGGTTCCTGGCCACCGTCGGCGTCTCGCCCGACCACCAGGGCAAGGGTCTGGGCAGCGCCGTCGT
GCTCCCCGGAGTGGAGGCGGCCGAGCGCGCCGGGGTGCCCGCCTTCCTGGAGACCTCCGCGCCCCGCAAC
CTCCCCTTCTACGAGCGGCTCGGCTTCACCGTCACCGCCGACGTCGAGGTGCCCGAAGGACCGCGCACCT
GGTGCATGACCCGCAAGCCCGGTGCCAGTTAACGAATTCTAGATCTTGAGACAAATGGCAGTATTCATCC
ACAATTTTAAAAGAAAAGGGGGGATTGGGGGGTACAGTGCAGGGGAAAGAATAGTAGACATAATAGCAAC
AGACATACAAACTAAAGAATTACAAAAACAAATTACAAAAATTCAAAATTTTCGGGTTTATTACAGGGAC
AGCAGAGATCCACTTTGGCGCCGGCTCGAGGCCTGCAGGTGCAAAGATGGATAAAGTTTTAAACAGAGAG
GAATCTTTGCAGCTAATGGACCTTCTAGGTCTTGAAAGGAGTGGGAATTGGCTCCGGTGCCCGTCAGTGG
GCAGAGCGCACATCGCCCACAGTCCCCGAGAAGTTGGGGGGAGGGGTCGGCAATTGAACCGGTGCCTAGA
GAAGGTGGCGCGGGGTAAACTGGGAAAGTGATGTCGTGTACTGGCTCCGCCTTTTTCCCGAGGGTGGGGG
AGAACCGTATATAAGTGCAGTAGTCGCCGTGAACGTTCTTTTTCGCAACGGGTTTGCCGCCAGAACACAG
GTAAGTGCCGTGTGTGGTTCCCGCGGGCCTGGCCTCTTTACGGGTTATGGCCCTTGCGTGCCTTGAATTA
CTTCCACCTGGCTGCAGTACGTGATTCTTGATCCCGAGCTTCGGGTTGGAAGTGGGTGGGAGAGTTCGAG
GCCTTGCGCTTAAGGAGCCCCTTCGCCTCGTGCTTGAGTTGAGGCCTGGCCTGGGCGCTGGGGCCGCCGC
GTGCGAATCTGGTGGCACCTTCGCGCCTGTCTCGCTGCTTTCGATAAGTCTCTAGCCATTTAAAATTTTT
GATGACCTGCTGCGACGCTTTTTTTCTGGCAAGATAGTCTTGTAAATGCGGGCCAAGATCTGCACACTGG
TATTTCGGTTTTTGGGGCCGCGGGCGGCGACGGGGCCCGTGCGTCCCAGCGCACATGTTCGGCGAGGCGG
GGCCTGCGAGCGCGGCCACCGAGAATCGGACGGGGGTAGTCTCAAGCTGGCCGGCCTGCTCTGGTGCCTG
GCCTCGCGCCGCCGTGTATCGCCCCGCCCTGGGCGGCAAGGCTGGCCCGGTCGGCACCAGTTGCGTGAGC
GGAAAGATGGCCGCTTCCCGGCCCTGCTGCAGGGAGCTCAAAATGGAGGACGCGGCGCTCGGGAGAGCGG
GCGGGTGAGTCACCCACACAAAGGAAAAGGGCCTTTCCGTCCTCAGCCGTCGCTTCATGTGACTCCACGG
AGTACCGGGCGCCGTCCAGGCACCTCGATTAGTTCTCGAGCTTTTGGAGTACGTCGTCTTTAGGTTGGGG
GGAGGGGTTTTATGCGATGGAGTTTCCCCACACTGAGTGGGTGGAGACTGAAGTTAGGCCAGCTTGGCAC
TTGATGTAATTCTCCTTGGAATTTGCCCTTTTTGAGTTTGGATCTTGGTTCATTCTCAAGCCTCAGACAG
TGGTTCAAAGTTTTTTTCTTCCATTTCAGGTGTCGTGAGGCTAGCACCGCCACCATGGCCCAAGTTGCAA
TGTCCACCCTCCCCGTTGAAGATGAGGAGTCCTCGGAGAGCAGGATGGTGGTGACATTCCTCATGTCAGC
TCTCGAGTCCATGTGTAAAGAACTGGCCAAGTCCAAAGCCGAAGTGGCCTGCATTGCAGTGTATGAAACA
GACGTGTTTGTCGTCGGAACTGAAAGAGGACGTGCTTTTGTCAATACCAGAAAGGATTTTCAAAAAGATT
TTGTAAAATATTGTGTTGAAGAAGAAGAAAAAGCTGCAGAGATGCATAAAATGAAATCTACAACCCAGGC
AAATCGGATGAGTGTAGATGCTGTAGAAATTGAAACACTCAGAAAAACAGTTGAGGACTATTTCTGCTTT
TGCTATGGGAAAGCTTTAGGCAAATCCACAGTGGTACCTGTACCATATGAGAAGATGCTGCGAGACCAGT
CGGCTGTGGTAGTGCAGGGGCTTCCGGAAGGTGTTGCCTTTAAACACCCCGAGAACTATGATCTTGCAAC
CCTGAAATGGATTTTGGAGAACAAAGCAGGGATTTCATTCATCATTAAGAGACCTTTTTTAGAGCCAAAG
AAGCATGTAGGTGGTCGTGTGATGGTAACAGATGCTGACAGGTCAATACTATCTCCAGGTGGAAGTTGTG
GCCCCATCAAAGTGAAAACTGAACCCACAGAAGATTCTGGCATTTCCCTGGAAATGGCAGCTGTGACAGT
AAAGGAAGAATCAGAAGATCCTGATTATTATCAATATAACATTCAAGCAGGCCCTTCTGAAACTGATGAT
GTTGATGAAAAACAGCCCCTATCGAAGCCTTTGCAAGGAAGCCACCATTCTTCAGAGGGCAATGAAGGCA
CAGAAATGGAAGTACCAGCAGAAGATGATGATTATTCTCCACCGTCTAAGAGACCAAAGGCCAATGAGCT
ACCGCAGCCACCAGTCCCGGAACCCGCCAATGCTGGGAAGCGGAAAGTGAGGGAGTTCAACTTCGAGAAA
TGGAATGCTCGCATCACTGATCTACGTAAACAAGTTGAAGAATTGTTTGAAAGGAAATATGCTCAAGCCA
TAAAAGCCAAAGGTCCGGTGACGATCCCGTACCCTCTTTTCCAGTCTCATGTTGAAGATCTTTATGTAGA
AGGACTTCCTGAAGGAATTCCTTTTAGAAGGCCATCTACTTACGGAATTCCTCGCCTGGAGAGGATATTA
CTTGCAAAGGAAAGGATTCGTTTTGTGATTAAGAAACATGAGCTTCTGAATTCAACACGTGAAGATTTAC
AGCTTGATAAGCCAGCTTCAGGAGTAAAGGAAGAATGGTATGCCAGAATCACTAAATTAAGAAAGATGGT
GGATCAGCTTTTCTGCAAAAAATTTGCGGAAGCCTTGGGGAGCACTGAAGCCAAGGCTGTACCGTACCAA
AAATTTGAGGCACACCCGAATGATCTGTACGTGGAAGGACTGCCAGAAAACATTCCTTTCCGAAGTCCCT
CATGGTATGGAATCCCAAGGCTGGAAAAAATCATTCAAGTGGGCAATCGAATTAAATTTGTTATTAAAAG
ACCAGAACTTCTGACTCACAGTACCACTGAAGTTACTCAGCCAAGAACGAATACACCAGTCAAAGAAGAT
TGGAATGTCAGAATTACCAAGCTACGGAAGCAAGTGGAAGAGATTTTTAATTTGAAATTTGCTCAAGCTC
TTGGACTCACCGAGGCAGTAAAAGTACCATATCCTGTGTTTGAATCAAACCCGGAGTTCTTGTATGTGGA
AGGCTTGCCAGAGGGGATTCCCTTCCGAAGCCCTACCTGGTTTGGAATTCCACGACTTGAAAGGATCGTC
CGCGGGAGTAATAAAATCAAGTTCGTTGTTAAAAAACCTGAACTAGTTATTTCCTACTTGCCTCCTGGGA
TGGCTAGTAAAATAAACACTAAAGCTTTGCAGTCCCCCAAAAGACCACGAAGTCCTGGGAGTAATTCAAA
GGTTCCTGAAATTGAGGTCACCGTGGAAGGCCCTAATAACAACAATCCTCAAACCTCAGCTGTTCGAACC
CCGACCCAGACTAACGGTTCTAACGTTCCCTTCAAGCCACGAGGGAGAGAGTTTTCCTTTGAGGCCTGGA
ATGCCAAAATCACGGACCTAAAACAGAAAGTTGAAAATCTCTTCAATGAGAAATGTGGGGAAGCTCTTGG
CCTTAAACAAGCTGTGAAGGTGCCGTTCGCGTTATTTGAGTCTTTCCCGGAAGACTTTTATGTGGAAGGC
TTACCTGAGGGTGTGCCATTCCGAAGACCATCGACTTTTGGCATTCCGAGGCTGGAGAAGATACTCAGAA
ACAAAGCCAAAATTAAGTTCATCATTAAAAAGCCCGAAATGTTTGAGACGGCGATTAAGGAGAGCACCTC
CTCTAAGAGCCCTCCCAGAAAAATAAATTCATCACCCAATGTTAATACTACTGCATCAGGTGTTGAAGAC
CTTAACATCATTCAGGTGACAATTCCAGATGATGATAATGAAAGACTCTCGAAAGTTGAAAAAGCTAGAC
AGCTAAGAGAACAAGTGAATGACCTCTTTAGTCGGAAATTTGGTGAAGCTATTGGTATGGGTTTTCCTGT
GAAAGTTCCCTACAGGAAAATCACAATTAACCCTGGCTGTGTGGTAGTTGATGGCATGCCCCCGGGGGTG
TCCTTCAAAGCCCCCAGCTACCTGGAAATCAGCTCCATGAGAAGGATCTTAGACTCTGCCGAGTTTATCA
AATTCACGGTCATTAGACCATTTCCAGGACTTGTGATTAATAACCAGCTGGTTGATCAGAGTGAGTCAGA
AGGCCCCGTGATACAAGAATCAGCTGAACCAAGCCAGTTGGAAGTTCCAGCCACAGAAGAAATAAAAGAG
ACTGATGGAAGCTCTCAGATCAAGCAAGAACCAGACCCCACGTGGTAGTAATGAACTAGTCCGTAACTTG
AAAGTATTTCGATTTCTTGGCTTTATATATCTTGTGGAAAGGACGAGGCAGCAGGAGCTTGCGCGCTTGT
ACGCGTTAAGTCGACAATCAACCTCTGGATTACAAAATTTGTGAAAGATTGACTGGTATTCTTAACTATG
TTGCTCCTTTTACGCTATGTGGATACGCTGCTTTAATGCCTTTGTATCATGCTATTGCTTCCCGTATGGC
TTTCATTTTCTCCTCCTTGTATAAATCCTGGTTGCTGTCTCTTTATGAGGAGTTGTGGCCCGTTGTCAGG
CAACGTGGCGTGGTGTGCACTGTGTTTGCTGACGCAACCCCCACTGGTTGGGGCATTGCCACCACCTGTC
AGCTCCTTTCCGGGACTTTCGCTTTCCCCCTCCCTATTGCCACGGCGGAACTCATCGCCGCCTGCCTTGC
CCGCTGCTGGACAGGGGCTCGGCTGTTGGGCACTGACAATTCCGTGGTGTTGTCGGGGAAATCATCGTCC
TTTCCTTGGCTGCTCGCCTGTGTTGCCACCTGGATTCTGCGCGGGACGTCCTTCTGCTACGTCCCTTCGG
CCCTCAATCCAGCGGACCTTCCTTCCCGCGGCCTGCTGCCGGCTCTGCGGCCTCTTCCGCGTCTTCGCCT
TCGCCCTCAGACGAGTCGGATCTCCCTTTGGGCCGCCTCCCCGCGTCGACTTTAAGACCAATGACTTACA
AGGCAGCTGTAGATCTTAGCCACTTTTTAAAAGAAAAGGGGGGACTGGAAGGGCTAATTCACTCCCAACG
AAGACAAGATCTGCTTTTTGCTTGTACTGGGTCTCTCTGGTTAGACCAGATCTGAGCCTGGGAGCTCTCT
GGCTAACTAGGGAACCCACTGCTTAAGCCTCAATAAAGCTTGCCTTGAGTGCTTCAAGTAGTGTGTGCCC
GTCTGTTGTGTGACTCTGGTAACTAGAGATCCCTCAGACCCTTTTAGTCAGTGTGGAAAATCTCTAGCAG
TACGTATAGTAGTTCATGTCATCTTATTATTCAGTATTTATAACTTGCAAAGAAATGAATATCAGAGAGT
GAGAGGAACTTGTTTATTGCAGCTTATAATGGTTACAAATAAAGCAATAGCATCACAAATTTCACAAATA
AAGCATTTTTTTCACTGCATTCTAGTTGTGGTTTGTCCAAACTCATCAATGTATCTTATCATGTCTGGCT
CTAGCTATCCCGCCCCTAACTCCGCCCATCCCGCCCCTAACTCCGCCCAGTTCCGCCCATTCTCCGCCCC
ATGGCTGACTAATTTTTTTTATTTATGCAGAGGCCGAGGCCGCCTCGGCCTCTGAGCTATTCCAGAAGTA
GTGAGGAGGCTTTTTTGGAGGCCTAGGGACGTACCCAATTCGCCCTATAGTGAGTCGTATTACGCGCGCT
CACTGGCCGTCGTTTTACAACGTCGTGACTGGGAAAACCCTGGCGTTACCCAACTTAATCGCCTTGCAGC
ACATCCCCCTTTCGCCAGCTGGCGTAATAGCGAAGAGGCCCGCACCGATCGCCCTTCCCAACAGTTGCGC
AGCCTGAATGGCGAATGGG
[124 nt withheld, positions 8630-8753]
C
[91 nt withheld, positions 8755-8845]
A
[49 nt withheld, positions 8847-8895]
CCTTTGACGTTGGAGTCCACGTTCTTT
[37 nt withheld, positions 8923-8959]
ACCCTATCTCGGTCTATTCTTTTGATTTATAAGGGATTTTGCCGATTTCGGCCTATTGGTTAAAAAATGA
GCTGATTTAACAAAAATTTAACGCGAATTTTAACAAAATATTAACGCTTACAATTTAGGTGGCACTTTTC
GGGGAAATGTGCGCGGAACCCCTATTTGTTTATTTTTCTAAATACATTCAAATATGTATCCGCTCATGAG
ACAATAACCCTGATAAATGCTTCAATAATATTGAAAAAGGAAGAGTATGAGTATTCAACATTTCCGTGTC
GCCCTTATTCCCTTTTTTGCGGCATTTTGCCTTCCTGTTTTTGCTCACCCAGAAACGCTGGTGAAAGTAA
AAGATGCTGAAGATCAGTTGGGTGCACGAGTGGGTTACATCGAACTGGATCTCAACAGCGGTAAGATCCT
TGAGAGTTTTCGCCCCGAAGAACGTTTTCCAATGATGAGCACTTTTAAAGTTCTGCTATGTGGCGCGGTA
TTATCCCGTATTGACGCCGGGCAAGAGCAACTCGGTCGCCGCATACACTATTCTCAGAATGACTTGGTTG
AGTACTCACCAGTCACAGAAAAGCATCTTACGGATGGCATGACAGTAAGAGAATTATGCAGTGCTGCCAT
AACCATGAGTGATAACACTGCGGCCAACTTACTTCTGACAACGATCGGAGGACCGAAGGAGCTAACCGCT
TTTTTGCACAACATGGGGGATCATGTAACTCGCCTTGATCGTTGGGAACCGGAGCTGAATGAAGCCATAC
CAAACGACGAGCGTGACACCACGATGCCTGTAGCAATGGCAACAACGTTGCGCAAACTATTAACTGGCGA
ACTACTTACTCTAGCTTCCCGGCAACAATTAATAGACTGGATGGAGGCGGATAAAGTTGCAGGACCACTT
CTGCGCTCGGCCCTTCCGGCTGGCTGGTTTATTGCTGATAAATCTGGAGCCGGTGAGCGTGGGTCTCGCG
GTATCATTGCAGCACTGGGGCCAGATGGTAAGCCCTCCCGTATCGTAGTTATCTACACGACGGGGAGTCA
GGCAACTATGGATGAACGAAATAGACAGATCGCTGAGATAGGTGCCTCACTGATTAAGCATTGGTAACTG
TCAGACCAAGTTTACTCATATATACTTTAGATTGATTTAAAACTTCATTTTTAATTTAAAAGGATCTAGG
TGAAGATCCTTTTTGATAATCTCATGACCAAAATCCCTTAACGTGAGTTTTCGTTCCACTGAGCGTCAGA
CCCCGTAGAAAAGATCAAAGGATCTTCTTGAGATCCTTTTTTTCTGCGCGTAATCTGCTGCTTGCAAACA
AAAAAACCACCGCTACCAGCGGTGGTTTGTTTGCCGGATCAAGAGCTACCAACTCTTTTTCCGAAGGTAA
CTGGCTTCAGCAGAGCGCAGATACCAAATACTGTTCTTCTAGTGTAGCCGTAGTTAGGCCACCACTTCAA
GAACTCTGTAGCACCGCCTACATACCTCGCTCTGCTAATCCTGTTACCAGTGGCTGCTGCCAGTGGCGAT
AAGTCGTGTCTTACCGGGTTGGACTCAAGACGATAGTTACCGGATAAGGCGCAGCGGTCGGGCTGAACGG
GGGGTTCGTGCACACAGCCCAGCTTGGAGCGAACGACCTACACCGAACTGAGATACCTACAGCGTGAGCT
ATGAGAAAGCGCCACGCTTCCCGAAGGGAGAAAGGCGGACAGGTATCCGGTAAGCGGCAGGGTCGGAACA
GGAGAGCGCACGAGGGAGCTTCCAGGGGGAAACGCCTGGTATCTTTATAGTCCTGTCGGGTTTCGCCACC
TCTGACTTGAGCGTCGATTTTTGTGATGCTCGTCAGGGGGGCGGAGCCTATGGAAAAACGCCAGCAACGC
GGCCTTTTTACGGTTCCTGGCCTTTTGCTGGCCTTTTGCTCACATGTTCTTTCCTGCGTTATCCCCTGAT
TCTGTGGATAACCGTATTACCGCCTTTGAGTGAGCTGATACCGCTCGCCGCAGCCGAACGACCGAGCGCA
GCGAGTCAGTGAGCGAGGAAGCGGAAGAGCGCCCAATACGCAAACCGCCTCTCCCCGCGCGTTGGCCGAT
TCATTAATGCAGCTGGCACGACAGGTTTCCCGACTGGAAAGCGGGCAGTGAGCGCAACGCAATTAATGTG
AGTTAGCTCACTCATTAGGCACCCCAGGCTTTACACTTTATGCTTCCGGCTCGTATGTTGTGTGGAATTG
TGAGCGGATAACAATTTCACACAGGAAACAGCTATGACCATGATTACGCCAAGCGCGCAATTAACCCTCA
CTAAAGGGAACAAAAGCTGGAGCTGCAAGC
