>Addgene plasmid #143891 | TFORF0864 | depositor partial sequence | sequence record 283800 | Insert
ACCGCCACCATGGCCCAAGTTGCAATGTCCACCCTCCCCGTTGAAGATGAGGAGTCCTCGGAGAGCAGGA
TGGTGGTGACATTCCTCATGTCAGCTCTCGAGTCCATGTGTAAAGAACTGGCCAAGTCCAAAGCCGAAGT
GGCCTGCATTGCAGTGTATGAAACAGACGTGTTTGTCGTCGGAACTGAAAGAGGACGTGCTTTTGTCAAT
ACCAGAAAGGATTTTCAAAAAGATTTTGTAAAATATTGTGTTGAAGAAGAAGAAAAAGCTGCAGAGATGC
ATAAAATGAAATCTACAACCCAGGCAAATCGGATGAGTGTAGATGCTGTAGAAATTGAAACACTCAGAAA
AACAGTTGAGGACTATTTCTGCTTTTGCTATGGGAAAGCTTTAGGCAAATCCACAGTGGTACCTGTACCA
TATGAGAAGATGCTGCGAGACCAGTCGGCTGTGGTAGTGCAGGGGCTTCCGGAAGGTGTTGCCTTTAAAC
ACCCCGAGAACTATGATCTTGCAACCCTGAAATGGATTTTGGAGAACAAAGCAGGGATTTCATTCATCAT
TAAGAGACCTTTTTTAGAGCCAAAGAAGCATGTAGGTGGTCGTGTGATGGTAACAGATGCTGACAGGTCA
ATACTATCTCCAGGTGGAAGTTGTGGCCCCATCAAAGTGAAAACTGAACCCACAGAAGATTCTGGCATTT
CCCTGGAAATGGCAGCTGTGACAGTAAAGGAAGAATCAGAAGATCCTGATTATTATCAATATAACATTCA
AGCAGGCCCTTCTGAAACTGATGATGTTGATGAAAAACAGCCCCTATCGAAGCCTTTGCAAGGAAGCCAC
CATTCTTCAGAGGGCAATGAAGGCACAGAAATGGAAGTACCAGCAGAAGATGATGATTATTCTCCACCGT
CTAAGAGACCAAAGGCCAATGAGCTACCGCAGCCACCAGTCCCGGAACCCGCCAATGCTGGGAAGCGGAA
AGTGAGGGAGTTCAACTTCGAGAAATGGAATGCTCGCATCACTGATCTACGTAAACAAGTTGAAGAATTG
TTTGAAAGGAAATATGCTCAAGCCATAAAAGCCAAAGGTCCGGTGACGATCCCGTACCCTCTTTTCCAGT
CTCATGTTGAAGATCTTTATGTAGAAGGACTTCCTGAAGGAATTCCTTTTAGAAGGCCATCTACTTACGG
AATTCCTCGCCTGGAGAGGATATTACTTGCAAAGGAAAGGATTCGTTTTGTGATTAAGAAACATGAGCTT
CTGAATTCAACACGTGAAGATTTACAGCTTGATAAGCCAGCTTCAGGAGTAAAGGAAGAATGGTATGCCA
GAATCACTAAATTAAGAAAGATGGTGGATCAGCTTTTCTGCAAAAAATTTGCGGAAGCCTTGGGGAGCAC
TGAAGCCAAGGCTGTACCGTACCAAAAATTTGAGGCACACCCGAATGATCTGTACGTGGAAGGACTGCCA
GAAAACATTCCTTTCCGAAGTCCCTCATGGTATGGAATCCCAAGGCTGGAAAAAATCATTCAAGTGGGCA
ATCGAATTAAATTTGTTATTAAAAGACCAGAACTTCTGACTCACAGTACCACTGAAGTTACTCAGCCAAG
AACGAATACACCAGTCAAAGAAGATTGGAATGTCAGAATTACCAAGCTACGGAAGCAAGTGGAAGAGATT
TTTAATTTGAAATTTGCTCAAGCTCTTGGACTCACCGAGGCAGTAAAAGTACCATATCCTGTGTTTGAAT
CAAACCCGGAGTTCTTGTATGTGGAAGGCTTGCCAGAGGGGATTCCCTTCCGAAGCCCTACCTGGTTTGG
AATTCCACGACTTGAAAGGATCGTCCGCGGGAGTAATAAAATCAAGTTCGTTGTTAAAAAACCTGAACTA
GTTATTTCCTACTTGCCTCCTGGGATGGCTAGTAAAATAAACACTAAAGCTTTGCAGTCCCCCAAAAGAC
CACGAAGTCCTGGGAGTAATTCAAAGGTTCCTGAAATTGAGGTCACCGTGGAAGGCCCTAATAACAACAA
TCCTCAAACCTCAGCTGTTCGAACCCCGACCCAGACTAACGGTTCTAACGTTCCCTTCAAGCCACGAGGG
AGAGAGTTTTCCTTTGAGGCCTGGAATGCCAAAATCACGGACCTAAAACAGAAAGTTGAAAATCTCTTCA
ATGAGAAATGTGGGGAAGCTCTTGGCCTTAAACAAGCTGTGAAGGTGCCGTTCGCGTTATTTGAGTCTTT
CCCGGAAGACTTTTATGTGGAAGGCTTACCTGAGGGTGTGCCATTCCGAAGACCATCGACTTTTGGCATT
CCGAGGCTGGAGAAGATACTCAGAAACAAAGCCAAAATTAAGTTCATCATTAAAAAGCCCGAAATGTTTG
AGACGGCGATTAAGGAGAGCACCTCCTCTAAGAGCCCTCCCAGAAAAATAAATTCATCACCCAATGTTAA
TACTACTGCATCAGGTGTTGAAGACCTTAACATCATTCAGGTGACAATTCCAGATGATGATAATGAAAGA
CTCTCGAAAGTTGAAAAAGCTAGACAGCTAAGAGAACAAGTGAATGACCTCTTTAGTCGGAAATTTGGTG
AAGCTATTGGTATGGGTTTTCCTGTGAAAGTTCCCTACAGGAAAATCACAATTAACCCTGGCTGTGTGGT
AGTTGATGGCATGCCCCCGGGGGTGTCCTTCAAAGCCCCCAGCTACCTGGAAATCAGCTCCATGAGAAGG
ATCTTAGACTCTGCCGAGTTTATCAAATTCACGGTCATTAGACCATTTCCAGGACTTGTGATTAATAACC
AGCTGGTTGATCAGAGTGAGTCAGAAGGCCCCGTGATACAAGAATCAGCTGAACCAAGCCAGTTGGAAGT
TCCAGCCACAGAAGAAATAAAAGAGACTGATGGAAGCTCTCAGATCAAGCAAGAACCAGACCCCACGTGG
TAGTAATGAACTAGTCCGTAACTTGAAAGTATTTCGATTTCTTGGCTTTATATATCTTGTGGAAAGGACG
AGGCAGCAGGAGCTTGCGCGCTTGT
