>Addgene plasmid #143891 | TFORF0864 | depositor partial sequence | sequence record 283801 | Barcode
GGCAGCAGGAGCTTGCGCGCTTGT
